Addgene plasmid #73060: D282N Cus2p
Purpose: S. cerevisiae Cus2p gene with D282N Mutation
Depositing lab: Aaron Hoskins. Depositing organization: University of Wisconsin, Madison. Publication: Conformational dynamics of stem II of the U2 snRNA. Rodgers ML, Tretbar US, Dehaven A, Alwan AA, Luo G, Mast HM, Hoskins AA. RNA. 2015 Dec 2. 10.1261/rna.052233.115 PubMed 26631165.
Backbone
  Vector backbone: p11
  Backbone manufacturer: Midwest Center for Structural Genomics
  Backbone size w/o insert (bp): 5704
  Total vector size (bp): 6538
  Vector type: Bacterial Expression, Yeast Expression
  Selectable markers: Hygromycin
Growth in bacteria
  Bacterial resistance: Ampicillin, 100 μg/mL
  Growth temperature: 37°C
  Growth strain: DH5alpha
  Copy number: Unknown
Gene/Insert
  Gene/Insert name: CUS2p (alt name: U2 snRNP complex subunit CUS2)
  Species: S. cerevisiae (budding yeast)
  Insert size (bp): 858
  Mutation: Asp 282 to Asn
  GenBank ID: 855430
  Entrez Gene: CUS2 (a.k.a. YNL286W)
  Promoter: T7
  Tag / fusion protein: 6x His tag fused to TEV cleavage site (N terminal on backbone)
  Cloning method: Restriction Enzyme; 5′ cloning site NdeI (not destroyed); 3′ cloning site BamHI (not destroyed)
  Sequencing primers: 5′ TAA TAC GAC TCA CTA TAG GG; 3′ TGGATGCTGTAGGCATAGG
Terms and licenses: Academic/Nonprofit Terms; Industry Terms: Not Available to Industry
How to cite: D282N Cus2p was a gift from Aaron Hoskins (Addgene plasmid # 73060 ; http://n2t.net/addgene:73060 ; RRID:Addgene_73060)
