[The description below was written by a language model from this plasmid's Addgene catalogue record and pLannotate feature annotations shown in this document.]
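Description:
D282N Cus2p is a bacterial expression plasmid built on the p11 backbone, a pET-style T7 vector, carrying the Saccharomyces cerevisiae CUS2 gene (YNL286W) with an Asp282-to-Asn substitution. The roughly 6.5 kb plasmid is propagated in E. coli through a ColE1/pBR322-type origin accompanied by the bom region and the rop gene, which keeps copy number moderate, and it is selected with ampicillin via the β-lactamase gene. Several tetracycline-resistance fragments and a tet promoter are annotated, but these are non-functional remnants of the pBR322 lineage.

The CUS2 open reading frame was inserted between NdeI and BamHI sites, both retained, downstream of a T7 promoter with an adjacent lac operator and the phage T7 gene 10 ribosome binding site, and it is followed by a T7 terminator. A lacI gene on the plasmid supplies repressor, so expression is held off until induced with IPTG in a host that provides T7 RNA polymerase. The backbone contributes an N-terminal 6xHis tag followed by a TEV protease cleavage site, allowing affinity purification and subsequent tag removal; the feature table picks up only a short fragment of this tag region.

Cus2p is a U2 snRNP protein that helps refold U2 snRNA into a conformation suited to SF3a/SF3b binding and mediates interactions with Prp5. The construct most plausibly serves to produce recombinant mutant protein for in vitro work on U2 snRNA structure, although the record does not state the functional effect of D282N. The catalogue entry also lists yeast expression and a hygromycin marker, but the annotated sequence shows no yeast origin, yeast promoter or hygromycin resistance gene, so those fields are not supported by the feature table.
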