Features (pLannotate 1.2.2; 19 found; start..end, strand, type, name):
      2..856     +  CDS            CUS2: CUS2_YEAST - Experimental evidence at protein level: Swiss-Prot protein existence level 1. U2 snRNP protein which helps to refold U2 into a structure favorable for its binding to SF3b and SF3a prior to spliceosome assembly. Mediates functional interactions between U2 RNA and PRP5. Enforces ATP dependence during formation of the prespliceosome by brokering an interaction between PRP5 and the U2 snRNP that depends on correct U2 RNA structure. From Saccharomyces cerevisiae (strain ATCC 204508 / S288c) (Baker's yeast).
    899..947     +  terminator     T7 terminator: transcription terminator for bacteriophage T7 RNA polymerase
    970..1074    -  CDS            TcR (fragment): tetracycline efflux protein; tet; confers resistance to tetracycline
   1122..1150    -  promoter       tet promoter: E. coli promoter for tetracycline efflux protein gene
   1263..1367    +  promoter       AmpR promoter: bla
   1368..2228    +  CDS            AmpR: β-lactamase; bla; confers resistance to ampicillin, carbenicillin, and related antibiotics
   2399..2987    +  rep_origin     ori: high-copy-number ColE1/pMB1/pBR322/pUC origin of replication
   3173..3315    -  misc_feature   bom: basis of mobility region from pBR322
   3417..3608    -  CDS            rop: Rop protein, which maintains plasmids at low copy number; rop
   3625..4005    +  CDS            YPB1_ECOLX: Protein predicted: Swiss-Prot protein existence level 4. From Escherichia coli.
   4247..4871    -  CDS            TcR (fragment): tetracycline efflux protein; tet; confers resistance to tetracycline
   4886..4907    -  protein_bind   CAP binding site: CAP binding activates transcription in the presence of cAMP. E. coli catabolite activator protein
   4920..6002    -  CDS            lacI: lac repressor; lacI; The lac repressor binds to the lac operator to inhibit transcription in E. coli. This inhibition can be relieved by adding lactose or isopropyl-β-D-thiogalactopyranoside (IPTG).
   6003..6080    -  promoter       lacI promoter: lacI
   6088..6367    -  CDS            TcR (fragment): tetracycline efflux protein; tet; confers resistance to tetracycline
   6389..6407    +  promoter       T7 promoter: promoter for bacteriophage T7 RNA polymerase
   6408..6432    +  protein_bind   lac operator: The lac repressor binds to the lac operator to inhibit transcription in E. coli. This inhibition can be relieved by adding lactose or isopropyl-β-D-thiogalactopyranoside (IPTG). lac repressor encoded by lacI
   6447..6469    +  RBS            RBS: efficient ribosome binding site from bacteriophage T7 gene 10 (Olins and Rangwala, 1989)
   6488..6504    +  CDS            capTEV™ (fragment): composite tag for in vivo biotinylation, TEV protease cleavage, and 6xHis tagging
>Addgene plasmid #73060 | D282N Cus2p | depositor full sequence | sequence record 150798 | D282N Cus2p sequence 6540 bps
TATGGATGCTGATGAATTGGAATTGAAAGGTCATTTGAAAAAATTGAAAAAAGAAGAATTGCTTAGAAGG
AAACAGTTAAAAGAGAGTAATCTTCAGAAAAGAGAGCTTGAATATAATAATGCCTCAAAAAATACTTCAA
TATATATTTCTGGTCTTCCCACAGACAAAACAACGAAAGAAGGACTCACTGAGCAGTTTTGCAAGTATGG
AATGATAAGAACCAATCGAGATGGGGAACCCCTTTGCAAGCTATATGTGAATGATAAAGGCGCTTTCAAA
GGGGATGCCTTGATCACTTATTCCAAGGAAGAAAGTGTTACATTAGCAATCGAAATGATGAACGAGTCGA
TCTTCCTGGGAAAACAGATCAGGGTCGAAAGAGCCCAATTTCAAAACAAGGAAGGTGACAATATGCACGG
GAAAGAAAATGATTTAAAGGAGTTCAACGGACCTGAGCCTCCAATAAAGAGGCTAAAAAAAGCGAAGTCT
GAAGGGGAGGGGGAAGTAATAGATTACAATGACGATGAAAGCCTAGCAAAAGCTGATCGAACGGTGATAT
TTGCCAACGTATTCAATATTTACAAATCATACACAAATGATGATATAAATGATATTCAGGAAGATCTTTT
GGAAGGCTGTGAAGAGATAGGTCAAGTAGACAGTATATCTGTATCTCCCAATAAGGGGGAAGCGACGGTC
GTCTTTAAGAACAATAAAGTTGCATTGCAATGTTGCAAAATCATGACCGGACGTTATTTTGATGGGCAAA
AGTTGCTTGCTTTCATTTCTGGAGATGAGAACACTTCAAGCACAAGTGACAAGAATGAGGACAGCGAAGT
GGAAAATGACCTTATATAGGGATCCTAATAACTAAGTAAACTAGTGCCTGAGCAATAACTAGCATAACCC
CCTTGGGGCCTCTAAACGGGTCTTGAGGGGTTTTTTGCTGAAAGGAGGAACTATATCCGGATATCCCGCA
AGAGGCCCGGCAGTACCGGCATAACCAAGCCTATGCCTACAGCATCCAGGGTGACGGTGCCGAGGATGAC
GATGAGCGCATTGTTAGATTTCATACACGGTGCCTGACTGCGTTAGCAATTTAACTGTGATAAACTACCG
CATTAAAGCTTATCGATGATAAGCTGTCAAACATGAGAATTCTTGAAGACGAAAGGGCCTCGTGATACGC
CTATTTTTATAGGTTAATGTCATGATAATAATGGTTTCTTAGACGTCAGGTGGCACTTTTCGGGGAAATG
TGCGCGGAACCCCTATTTGTTTATTTTTCTAAATACATTCAAATATGTATCCGCTCATGAGACAATAACC
CTGATAAATGCTTCAATAATATTGAAAAAGGAAGAGTATGAGTATTCAACATTTCCGTGTCGCCCTTATT
CCCTTTTTTGCGGCATTTTGCCTTCCTGTTTTTGCTCACCCAGAAACGCTGGTGAAAGTAAAAGATGCTG
AAGATCAGTTGGGTGCACGAGTGGGTTACATCGAACTGGATCTCAACAGCGGTAAGATCCTTGAGAGTTT
TCGCCCCGAAGAACGTTTTCCAATGATGAGCACTTTTAAAGTTCTGCTATGTGGCGCGGTATTATCCCGT
GTTGACGCCGGGCAAGAGCAACTCGGTCGCCGCATACACTATTCTCAGAATGACTTGGTTGAGTACTCAC
CAGTCACAGAAAAGCATCTTACGGATGGCATGACAGTAAGAGAATTATGCAGTGCTGCCATAACCATGAG
TGATAACACTGCGGCCAACTTACTTCTGACAACGATCGGAGGACCGAAGGAGCTAACCGCTTTTTTGCAC
AACATGGGGGATCATGTAACTCGCCTTGATCGTTGGGAACCGGAGCTGAATGAAGCCATACCAAACGACG
AGCGTGACACCACGATGCCTGCAGCAATGGCAACAACGTTGCGCAAACTATTAACTGGCGAACTACTTAC
TCTAGCTTCCCGGCAACAATTAATAGACTGGATGGAGGCGGATAAAGTTGCAGGACCACTTCTGCGCTCG
GCCCTTCCGGCTGGCTGGTTTATTGCTGATAAATCTGGAGCCGGTGAGCGTGGGTCTCGCGGTATCATTG
CAGCACTGGGGCCAGATGGTAAGCCCTCCCGTATCGTAGTTATCTACACGACGGGGAGTCAGGCAACTAT
GGATGAACGAAATAGACAGATCGCTGAGATAGGTGCCTCACTGATTAAGCATTGGTAACTGTCAGACCAA
GTTTACTCATATATACTTTAGATTGATTTAAAACTTCATTTTTAATTTAAAAGGATCTAGGTGAAGATCC
TTTTTGATAATCTCATGACCAAAATCCCTTAACGTGAGTTTTCGTTCCACTGAGCGTCAGACCCCGTAGA
AAAGATCAAAGGATCTTCTTGAGATCCTTTTTTTCTGCGCGTAATCTGCTGCTTGCAAACAAAAAAACCA
CCGCTACCAGCGGTGGTTTGTTTGCCGGATCAAGAGCTACCAACTCTTTTTCCGAAGGTAACTGGCTTCA
GCAGAGCGCAGATACCAAATACTGTCCTTCTAGTGTAGCCGTAGTTAGGCCACCACTTCAAGAACTCTGT
AGCACCGCCTACATACCTCGCTCTGCTAATCCTGTTACCAGTGGCTGCTGCCAGTGGCGATAAGTCGTGT
CTTACCGGGTTGGACTCAAGACGATAGTTACCGGATAAGGCGCAGCGGTCGGGCTGAACGGGGGGTTCGT
GCACACAGCCCAGCTTGGAGCGAACGACCTACACCGAACTGAGATACCTACAGCGTGAGCTATGAGAAAG
CGCCACGCTTCCCGAAGGGAGAAAGGCGGACAGGTATCCGGTAAGCGGCAGGGTCGGAACAGGAGAGCGC
ACGAGGGAGCTTCCAGGGGGAAACGCCTGGTATCTTTATAGTCCTGTCGGGTTTCGCCACCTCTGACTTG
AGCGTCGATTTTTGTGATGCTCGTCAGGGGGGCGGAGCCTATGGAAAAACGCCAGCAACGCGGCCTTTTT
ACGGTTCCTGGCCTTTTGCTGGCCTTTTGCTCACATGTTCTTTCCTGCGTTATCCCCTGATTCTGTGGAT
AACCGTATTACCGCCTTTGAGTGAGCTGATACCGCTCGCCGCAGCCGAACGACCGAGCGCAGCGAGTCAG
TGAGCGAGGAAGCGGAAGAGCGCCTGATGCGGTATTTTCTCCTTACGCATCTGTGCGGTATTTCACACCG
CATATATGGTGCACTCTCAGTACAATCTGCTCTGATGCCGCATAGTTAAGCCAGTATACACTCCGCTATC
GCTACGTGACTGGGTCATGGCTGCGCCCCGACACCCGCCAACACCCGCTGACGCGCCCTGACGGGCTTGT
CTGCTCCCGGCATCCGCTTACAGACAAGCTGTGACCGTCTCCGGGAGCTGCATGTGTCAGAGGTTTTCAC
CGTCATCACCGAAACGCGCGAGGCAGCTGCGGTAAAGCTCATCAGCGTGGTCGTGAAGCGATTCACAGAT
GTCTGCCTGTTCATCCGCGTCCAGCTCGTTGAGTTTCTCCAGAAGCGTTAATGTCTGGCTTCTGATAAAG
CGGGCCATGTTAAGGGCGGTTTTTTCCTGTTTGGTCACTGATGCCTCCGTGTAAGGGGGATTTCTGTTCA
TGGGGGTAATGATACCGATGAAACGAGAGAGGATGCTCACGATACGGGTTACTGATGATGAACATGCCCG
GTTACTGGAACGTTGTGAGGGTAAACAACTGGCGGTATGGATGCGGCGGGACCAGAGAAAAATCACTCAG
GGTCAATGCCAGCGCTTCGTTAATACAGATGTAGGTGTTCCACAGGGTAGCCAGCAGCATCCTGCGATGC
AGATCCGGAACATAATGGTGCAGGGCGCTGACTTCCGCGTTTCCAGACTTTACGAAACACGGAAACCGAA
GACCATTCATGTTGTTGCTCAGGTCGCAGACGTTTTGCAGCAGCAGTCGCTTCACGTTCGCTCGCGTATC
GGTGATTCATTCTGCTAACCAGTAAGGCAACCCCGCCAGCCTAGCCGGGTCCTCAACGACAGGAGCACGA
TCATGCGCACCCGTGGCCAGGACCCAACGCTGCCCGAGATGCGCCGCGTGCGGCTGCTGGAGATGGCGGA
CGCGATGGATATGTTCTGCCAAGGGTTGGTTTGCGCATTCACAGTTCTCCGCAAGAATTGATTGGCTCCA
ATTCTTGGAGTGGTGAATCCGTTAGCGAGGTGCCGCCGGCTTCCATTCAGGTCGAGGTGGCCCGGCTCCA
TGCACCGCGACGCAACGCGGGGAGGCAGACAAGGTATAGGGCGGCGCCTACAATCCATGCCAACCCGTTC
CATGTGCTCGCCGAGGCGGCATAAATCGCCGTGACGATCAGCGGTCCAGTGATCGAAGTTAGGCTGGTAA
GAGCCGCGAGCGATCCTTGAAGCTGTCCCTGATGGTCGTCATCTACCTGCCTGGACAGCATGGCCTGCAA
CGCGGGCATCCCGATGCCGCCGGAAGCGAGAAGAATCATAATGGGGAAGGCCATCCAGCCTCGCGTCGCG
AACGCCAGCAAGACGTAGCCCAGCGCGTCGGCCGCCATGCCGGCGATAATGGCCTGCTTCTCGCCGAAAC
GTTTGGTGGCGGGACCAGTGACGAAGGCTTGAGCGAGGGCGTGCAAGATTCCGAATACCGCAAGCGACAG
GCCGATCATCGTCGCGCTCCAGCGAAAGCGGTCCTCGCCGAAAATGACCCAGAGCGCTGCCGGCACCTGT
CCTACGAGTTGCATGATAAAGAAGACAGTCATAAGTGCGGCGACGATAGTCATGCCCCGCGCCCACCGGA
AGGAGCTGACTGGGTTGAAGGCTCTCAAGGGCATCGGTCGAGATCCCGGTGCCTAATGAGTGAGCTAACT
TACATTAATTGCGTTGCGCTCACTGCCCGCTTTCCAGTCGGGAAACCTGTCGTGCCAGCTGCATTAATGA
ATCGGCCAACGCGCGGGGAGAGGCGGTTTGCGTATTGGGCGCCAGGGTGGTTTTTCTTTTCACCAGTGAG
ACGGGCAACAGCTGATTGCCCTTCACCGCCTGGCCCTGAGAGAGTTGCAGCAAGCGGTCCACGCTGGTTT
GCCCCAGCAGGCGAAAATCCTGTTTGATGGTGGTTAACGGCGGGATATAACATGAGCTGTCTTCGGTATC
GTCGTATCCCACTACCGAGATATCCGCACCAACGCGCAGCCCGGACTCGGTAATGGCGCGCATTGCGCCC
AGCGCCATCTGATCGTTGGCAACCAGCATCGCAGTGGGAACGATGCCCTCATTCAGCATTTGCATGGTTT
GTTGAAAACCGGACATGGCACTCCAGTCGCCTTCCCGTTCCGCTATCGGCTGAATTTGATTGCGAGTGAG
ATATTTATGCCAGCCAGCCAGACGCAGACGCGCCGAGACAGAACTTAATGGGCCCGCTAACAGCGCGATT
TGCTGGTGACCCAATGCGACCAGATGCTCCACGCCCAGTCGCGTACCGTCTTCATGGGAGAAAATAATAC
TGTTGATGGGTGTCTGGTCAGAGACATCAAGAAATAACGCCGGAACATTAGTGCAGGCAGCTTCCACAGC
AATGGCATCCTGGTCATCCAGCGGATAGTTAATGATCAGCCCACTGACGCGTTGCGCGAGAAGATTGTGC
ACCGCCGCTTTACAGGCTTCGACGCCGCTTCGTTCTACCATCGACACCACCACGCTGGCACCCAGTTGAT
CGGCGCGAGATTTAATCGCCGCGACAATTTGCGACGGCGCGTGCAGGGCCAGACTGGAGGTGGCAACGCC
AATCAGCAACGACTGTTTGCCCGCCAGTTGTTGTGCCACGCGGTTGGGAATGTAATTCAGCTCCGCCATC
GCCGCTTCCACTTTTTCCCGCGTTTTCGCAGAAACGTGGCTGGCCTGGTTCACCACGCGGGAAACGGTCT
GATAAGAGACACCGGCATACTCTGCGACATCGTATAACGTTACTGGTTTCACATTCACCACCCTGAATTG
ACTCTCTTCCGGGCGCTATCATGCCATACCGCGAAAGGTTTTGCGCCATTCAATGGTGTCCGGGATCTCG
ACGCTCTCCCTTATGCGACTCCTGCATTAGGAAGCAGCCCAGTAGTAGGTTGAGGCCGTTGAGCACCGCC
GCCGCAAGGAATGGTGCATGCAAGGAGATGGCGCCCAACAGTCCCCCGGCCACGGGGCCTGCCACCATAC
CCACGCCGAAACAAGCGCTCATGAGCCCGAAGTGGCGAGCCCGATCTTCCCCATCGGTGATGTCGGCGAT
ATAGGCGCCAGCAACCGCACCTGTGGCGCCGGTGATGCCGGCCACGATGCGTCCGGCGTAGAGGATCGAG
ATCTCGATCCCGCGAAATTAATACGACTCACTATAGGGGAATTGTGAGCGGATAACAATTCCCCTCTAGA
AATAATTTTGTTTAACTTTAAGAAGGAGATATACCATGGGCAGCAGCCATCATCATCATCATCACAGCAG
CGGCAGAGAAAACTTGTATTTCCAGGGCCA
