>Addgene plasmid #73060 | D282N Cus2p | addgene partial sequence | sequence record 150796 | AmpSeq-F 5'-ctcatgagcggatacatatttgaa-3'
GAAAAATAAACAAATAGGGGTTCCGCGCACATTTCCCCGAAAAGTGCCACCTGACGTCTAAGAAACCATT
ATTATCATGACATTAACCTATAAAAATAGGCGTATCACGAGGCCCTTTCGTCTTCAAGAATTCTCATGTT
TGACAGCTTATCATCGATAAGCTTTAATGCGGTAGTTTATCACAGTTAAATTGCTAACGCAGTCAGGCAC
CGTGTATGAAATCTAACAATGCGCTCATCGTCATCCTCGGCACCGTCACCCTGGATGCTGTAGGCATAGG
CTTGGTTATGCCGGTACTGCCGGGCCTCTTGCGGGATATCCGGATATAGTTCCTCCTTTCAGCAAAAAAC
CCCTCAAGACCCGTTTAGAGGCCCCAAGGGGGTTATGCTAGTTATTGCTCAGGCACTAGTTTACTTAGTT
ATTAGGATCCCTATATAAGGTCATTTTCCACTTCGCTGTCCTCATTCTTGTCACTTGTGCTTGAAGTGTT
CTCATCTCCAGAAATGAAAGCAAGCAACTTTTGCCCATCAAAATAACGTCCGGTCATGATTTTGCAACAT
TGCAATGCAACTTTATTGTTCTTAAAGACGACCGTCGCTTCCCCCTTATTGGGAGATACAGATATACTGT
CTACTTGACCTATCTCTTCACAGCCTTCCAAAAGATCTTCCTGAATATCATTTATATCATCATTTGTGTA
TGATTTGTAAATATTGAATACGTTGGCAAATATCACCGTTCGATCAGCTTTTGCTAGGCTTTCATCGTCA
TTGTAATCTATTACTTCCCCCTCCCCTTCAGACTTCGCTTTTTTTAGCCTCTTTATTGGAGGCTCAGGTC
CGTTGAACTCCTTTAAA
