>Addgene plasmid #73060 | D282N Cus2p | addgene partial sequence | sequence record 150797 | LacI-R 5'-GGCATACTCTGCGACATCGT-3'
TTCACCACCCTGAATTGACTCTCTTCCGGGCGCTATCATGCCATACCGCGAAAGGTTTTGCGCCATTCAA
TGGTGTCCGGGATCTCGACGCTCTCCCTTATGCGACTCCTGCATTAGGAAGCAGCCCAGTAGTAGGTTGA
GGCCGTTGAGCACCGCCGCCGCAAGGAATGGTGCATGCAAGGAGATGGCGCCCAACAGTCCCCCGGCCAC
GGGGCCTGCCACCATACCCACGCCGAAACAAGCGCTCATGAGCCCGAAGTGGCGAGCCCGATCTTCCCCA
TCGGTGATGTCGGCGATATAGGCGCCAGCAACCGCACCTGTGGCGCCGGTGATGCCGGCCACGATGCGTC
CGGCGTAGAGGATCGAGATCTCGATCCCGCGAAATTAATACGACTCACTATAGGGGAATTGTGAGCGGAT
AACAATTCCCCTCTAGAAATAATTTTGTTTAACTTTAAGAAGGAGATATACCATGGGCAGCAGCCATCAT
CATCATCATCACAGCAGCGGCAGAGAAAACTTGTATTTCCAGGGCCATATGGATGCTGATGAATTGGAAT
TGAAAGGTCATTTGAAAAAATTGAAAAAAGAAGAATTGCTTAGAAGGAAACAGTTAAAAGAGAGTAATCT
TCAGAAAAGAGAGCTTGAATATAATAATGCCTCAAAAAATACTTCAATATATATTTCTGGTCTTCCCACA
GACAAAACAACGAAAGAAGGACTCACTGAGCAGTTTTGCAAGTATGGAATGATAAGAACCAATCGAGATG
GGGAACCCCTTTGCAAGCTATATGTGAATGATAAAGGCGCTTTCAAAGGGGATGCCTTGATCACTTATTC
CAAGGAAGAAAGTGTTACATTAGCAATCGAAATGATGAACGAGTCGATCTTCCTGGGAAAACAGATCAGG
GTCGAAAGAGCCCAATTTCAAAACAAGGAAGGTGACAATATGCAC
